>Addgene plasmid #148192 | pnEA-NvM-DmThor-GB1_Z | depositor full sequence | sequence record 290640 | Full Sequence
TTCTTGAAGACGAAAGGGCCTCGTGATACGCCTATTTTTATAGGTTAATGTCATGATAATAATGGTTTCT
TAGACGTCAGGTGGCACTTTTCGGGGAAATGTGCGCGGAACCCCTATTTGTTTATTTTTCTAAATACATT
CAAATATGTATCCGCTCATGAGACAATAACCCTGATAAATGCTTCAATAATATTGAAAAAGGAAGAGTAT
GAGTATTCAACATTTCCGTGTCGCCCTTATTCCCTTTTTTGCGGCATTTTGCCTTCCTGTTTTTGCTCAC
CCAGAAACGCTGGTGAAAGTAAAAGATGCTGAAGATCAGTTGGGTGCACGAGTGGGTTACATCGAACTGG
ATCTCAACAGCGGTAAGATCCTTGAGAGTTTTCGCCCCGAAGAACGTTTTCCAATGATGAGCACTTTTAA
AGTTCTGCTATGTGGCGCGGTATTATCCCGTGTTGACGCCGGGCAAGAGCAACTCGGTCGCCGCATACAC
TATTCTCAGAATGACTTGGTTGAGTACTCACCAGTCACAGAAAAGCATCTTACGGATGGCATGACAGTAA
GAGAATTATGCAGTGCTGCCATAACCATGAGTGATAACACTGCGGCCAACTTACTTCTGACAACGATCGG
AGGACCGAAGGAGCTAACCGCTTTTTTGCACAACATGGGGGATCATGTAACTCGCCTTGATCGTTGGGAA
CCGGAGCTGAATGAAGCCATACCAAACGACGAGCGTGACACCACGATGCCTGCAGCAATGGCAACAACGT
TGCGCAAACTATTAACTGGCGAACTACTTACTCTAGCTTCCCGGCAACAATTAATAGACTGGATGGAGGC
GGATAAAGTTGCAGGACCACTTCTGCGCTCGGCCCTTCCGGCTGGCTGGTTTATTGCTGATAAATCTGGA
GCCGGTGAGCGTGGGTCTCGCGGTATCATTGCAGCACTGGGGCCAGATGGTAAGCCCTCCCGTATCGTAG
TTATCTACACGACGGGGAGTCAGGCAACTATGGATGAACGAAATAGACAGATCGCTGAGATAGGTGCCTC
ACTGATTAAGCATTGGTAACTGTCAGACCAAGTTTACTCATATATACTTTAGATTGATTTAAAACTTCAT
TTTTAATTTAAAAGGATCTAGGTGAAGATCCTTTTTGATAATCTCATGACCAAAATCCCTTAACGTGAGT
TTTCGTTCCACTGAGCGTCAGACCCCGTAGAAAAGATCAAAGGATCTTCTTGAGATCCTTTTTTTCTGCG
CGTAATCTGCTGCTTGCAAACAAAAAAACCACCGCTACCAGCGGTGGTTTGTTTGCCGGATCAAGAGCTA
CCAACTCTTTTTCCGAAGGTAACTGGCTTCAGCAGAGCGCAGATACCAAATACTGTCCTTCTAGTGTAGC
CGTAGTTAGGCCACCACTTCAAGAACTCTGTAGCACCGCCTACATACCTCGCTCTGCTAATCCTGTTACC
AGTGGCTGCTGCCAGTGGCGATAAGTCGTGTCTTACCGGGTTGGACTCAAGACGATAGTTACCGGATAAG
GCGCAGCGGTCGGGCTGAACGGGGGGTTCGTGCACACAGCCCAGCTTGGAGCGAACGACCTACACCGAAC
TGAGATACCTACAGCGTGAGCTATGAGAAAGCGCCACGCTTCCCGAAGGGAGAAAGGCGGACAGGTATCC
GGTAAGCGGCAGGGTCGGAACAGGAGAGCGCACGAGGGAGCTTCCAGGGGGAAACGCCTGGTATCTTTAT
AGTCCTGTCGGGTTTCGCCACCTCTGACTTGAGCGTCGATTTTTGTGATGCTCGTCAGGGGGGCGGAGCC
TATGGAAAAACGCCAGCAACGCGGCCTTTTTACGGTTCCTGGCCTTTTGCTGGCCTTTTGCTCACATGTT
CTTTCCTGCGTTATCCCCTGATTCTGTGGATAACCGTATTACCGCCTTTGAGTGAGCTGATACCGCTCGC
CGCAGCCGAACGACCGAGCGCAGCGAGTCAGTGAGCGAGGAAGCGGAAGAGCGCCTGATGCGGTATTTTC
TCCTTACGCATCTGTGCGGTATTTCACACCGCATATATGGTGCACTCTCAGTACAATCTGCTCTGATGCC
GCATAGTTAAGCCAGTATACACTCCGCTATCGCTACGTGACTGGGTCATGGCTGCGCCCCGACACCCGCC
AACACCCGCTGACGCGCCCTGACGGGCTTGTCTGCTCCCGGCATCCGCTTACAGACAAGCTGTGACCGTC
TCCGGGAGCTGCATGTGTCAGAGGTTTTCACCGTCATCACCGAAACGCGCGAGGCAGCTGCGGTAAAGCT
CATCAGCGTGGTCGTGAAGCGATTCACAGATGTCTGCCTGTTCATCCGCGTCCAGCTCGTTGAGTTTCTC
CAGAAGCGTTAATGTCTGGCTTCTGATAAAGCGGGCCATGTTAAGGGCGGTTTTTTCCTGTTTGGTCACT
GATGCCTCCGTGTAAGGGGGATTTCTGTTCATGGGGGTAATGATACCGATGAAACGAGAGAGGATGCTCA
CGATACGGGTTACTGATGATGAACATGCCCGGTTACTGGAACGTTGTGAGGGTAAACAACTGGCGGTATG
GATGCGGCGGGACCAGAGAAAAATCACTCAGGGTCAATGCCAGCGCTTCGTTAATACAGATGTAGGTGTT
CCACAGGGTAGCCAGCAGCATCCTGCGATGCAGATCCGGAACATAATGGTGCAGGGCGCTGACTTCCGCG
TTTCCAGACTTTACGAAACACGGAAACCGAAGACCATTCATGTTGTTGCTCAGGTCGCAGACGTTTTGCA
GCAGCAGTCGCTTCACGTTCGCTCGCGTATCGGTGATTCATTCTGCTAACCAGTAAGGCAACCCCGCCAG
CCTAGCCGGGTCCTCAACGACAGGAGCACGATCATGCGCACCCGTGGCCAGGACCCAACGCTGCCCGAGA
TGCGCCGCGTGCGGCTGCTGGAGATGGCGGACGCGATGGATATGTTCTGCCAAGGGTTGGTTTGCGCATT
CACAGTTCTCCGCAAGAATTGATTGGCTCCAATTCTTGGAGTGGTGAATCCGTTAGCGAGGTGCCGCCGG
CTTCCATTCAGGTCGAGGTGGCCCGGCTCCATGCACCGCGACGCAACGCGGGGAGGCAGACAAGGTATAG
GGCGGCGCCTACAATCCATGCCAACCCGTTCCATGTGCTCGCCGAGGCGGCATAAATCGCCGTGACGATC
AGCGGTCCAGTGATCGAAGTTAGGCTGGTAAGAGCCGCGAGCGATCCTTGAAGCTGTCCCTGATGGTCGT
CATCTACCTGCCTGGACAGCATGGCCTGCAACGCGGGCATCCCGATGCCGCCGGAAGCGAGAAGAATCAT
AATGGGGAAGGCCATCCAGCCTCGCGTCGCGAACGCCAGCAAGACGTAGCCCAGCGCGTCGGCCGCCATG
CCGGCGATAATGGCCTGCTTCTCGCCGAAACGTTTGGTGGCGGGACCAGTGACGAAGGCTTGAGCGAGGG
CGTGCAAGATTCCGAATACCGCAAGCGACAGGCCGATCATCGTCGCGCTCCAGCGAAAGCGGTCCTCGCC
GAAAATGACCCAGAGCGCTGCCGGCACCTGTCCTACGAGTTGCATGATAAAGAAGACAGTCATAAGTGCG
GCGACGATAGTCATGCCCCGCGCCCACCGGAAGGAGCTGACTGGGTTGAAGGCTCTCAAGGGCATCGGTC
GAGATCCCGGTGCCTAATGAGTGAGCTAACTTACATTAATTGCGTTGCGCTCACTGCCCGCTTTCCAGTC
GGGAAACCTGTCGTGCCAGCTGCATTAATGAATCGGCCAACGCGCGGGGAGAGGCGGTTTGCGTATTGGG
CGCCAGGGTGGTTTTTCTTTTCACCAGTGAGACGGGCAACAGCTGATTGCCCTTCACCGCCTGGCCCTGA
GAGAGTTGCAGCAAGCGGTCCACGCTGGTTTGCCCCAGCAGGCGAAAATCCTGTTTGATGGTGGTTAACG
GCGGGATATAACATGAGCTGTCTTCGGTATCGTCGTATCCCACTACCGAGATATCCGCACCAACGCGCAG
CCCGGACTCGGTAATGGCGCGCATTGCGCCCAGCGCCATCTGATCGTTGGCAACCAGCATCGCAGTGGGA
ACGATGCCCTCATTCAGCATTTGCATGGTTTGTTGAAAACCGGACATGGCACTCCAGTCGCCTTCCCGTT
CCGCTATCGGCTGAATTTGATTGCGAGTGAGATATTTATGCCAGCCAGCCAGACGCAGACGCGCCGAGAC
AGAACTTAATGGGCCCGCTAACAGCGCGATTTGCTGGTGACCCAATGCGACCAGATGCTCCACGCCCAGT
CGCGTACCGTCTTCATGGGAGAAAATAATACTGTTGATGGGTGTCTGGTCAGAGACATCAAGAAATAACG
CCGGAACATTAGTGCAGGCAGCTTCCACAGCAATGGCATCCTGGTCATCCAGCGGATAGTTAATGATCAG
CCCACTGACGCGTTGCGCGAGAAGATTGTGCACCGCCGCTTTACAGGCTTCGACGCCGCTTCGTTCTACC
ATCGACACCACCACGCTGGCACCCAGTTGATCGGCGCGAGATTTAATCGCCGCGACAATTTGCGACGGCG
CGTGCAGGGCCAGACTGGAGGTGGCAACGCCAATCAGCAACGACTGTTTGCCCGCCAGTTGTTGTGCCAC
GCGGTTGGGAATGTAATTCAGCTCCGCCATCGCCGCTTCCACTTTTTCCCGCGTTTTCGCAGAAACGTGG
CTGGCCTGGTTCACCACGCGGGAAACGGTCTGATAAGAGACACCGGCATACTCTGCGACATCGTATAACG
TTACTGGTTTCACATTCACCACCCTGAATTGACTCTCTTCCGGGCGCTATCATGCCATACCGCGAAAGGT
TTTGCGCCATTCGATGGTGTCCGGGATCTCGACGCTCTCCCTTATGCGACTCCTGCATTAGGAAGCAGCC
CAGTAGTAGGTTGAGGCCGTTGAGCACCGCCGCCGCAAGGAATGGTGCATGCAAGGAGATGGCGCCCAAC
AGTCCCCCGGCCACGGGGCCTGCCACCATACCCACGCCGAAACAAGCGCTCATGAGCCCGAAGTGGCGAG
CCCGATCTTCCCCATCGGTGATGTCGGCGATATAGGCGCCAGCAACCGCACCTGTGGCGCCGGTGATGCC
GGCCACGATGCGTCCGGCGTAGAGGATCGAGATCTCGATCCCGCGAAATTAATACGACTCACTATAGGGG
AATTGTGAGCGGATAACAATTCCCCACTAGTAATAATTTTGTTTAACTTTAAGAAGGAGATATACCATGG
AAACTGAAGAAGGTAAACTGGTAATCTGGATTAACGGCGATAAAGGCTATAACGGTCTCGCTGAAGTCGG
TAAGAAATTCGAGAAAGATACCGGAATTAAAGTCACCGTTGAGCATCCGGATAAACTGGAAGAGAAATTC
CCACAGGTTGCGGCAACTGGCGATGGCCCTGACATTATCTTCTGGGCACACGACCGCTTTGGTGGCTACG
CTCAATCTGGCCTGTTGGCTGAAATCACCCCGGACAAAGCGTTCCAGGACAAGCTGTATCCGTTTACCTG
GGATGCCGTACGTTACAACGGCAAGCTGATTGCTTACCCGATCGCTGTTGAAGCGTTATCGCTGATTTAT
AACAAAGACCTGCTGCCGAACCCGCCAAAAACCTGGGAAGAGATCCCGGCGCTGGATAAAGAACTGAAAG
CGAAAGGTAAGAGCGCCCTGATGTTCAACCTGCAAGAACCGTACTTCACCTGGCCGCTGATTGCTGCTGA
CGGGGGTTATGCGTTCAAGTATGAAAACGGCAAGTACGACATTAAAGACGTGGGCGTGGATAACGCTGGC
GCGAAAGCGGGTCTGACCTTCCTGGTTGACCTGATTAAAAACAAACACATGAATGCAGACACCGATTACT
CCATCGCAGAAGCTGCCTTTAATAAAGGCGAAACAGCGATGACCATCAACGGCCCGTGGGCATGGTCCAA
CATCGACACCAGCAAAGTGAATTATGGTGTAACGGTACTGCCGACCTTCAAGGGTCAACCATCCAAACCG
TTCGTTGGCGTGCTGAGCGCAGGTATTAACGCCGCCAGTCCGAACAAAGAGCTGGCAAAAGAGTTCCTCG
AAAACTATCTGCTGACTGATGAAGGTCTGGAAGCGGTTAATAAAGACAAACCGCTGGGTGCCGTAGCGCT
GAAGTCTTACGAGGAAGAGTTGGCGAAAGATCCACGTATTGCCGCCACGATGGAAAACGCCCAGAAAGGT
GAAATCATGCCGAACATCCCGCAGATGTCCGCTTTCTGGTATGCCGTGCGTACTGCGGTGATCAACGCCG
CCAGCGGTCGTCAGACTGTCGATGAAGCCCTTAAAGACGCGCAGACTGGTACCGGCAGCGGCGAAAACCT
TTACTTCCAGGGCCATATGCTCGAGATGTCCGCTTCACCCACCGCCCGTCAAGCCATCACCCAGGCCCTG
CCCATGATCACCAGGAAGGTTGTCATCTCGGATCCGATCCAGATGCCCGAGGTGTACTCCTCGACGCCCG
GCGGAACCCTCTACTCCACCACTCCTGGAGGCACCAAACTTATCTACGAGCGGGCTTTCATGAAGAATCT
CCGTGGCTCCCCATTGAGCCAAACTCCGCCGTCCAACGTGCCCAGTTGCTTGCTGAGGGGCACTCCGCGT
ACTCCCTTCCGCAAGTGCGTGCCCGTCCCCACGGAACTGATCAAGCAGACCAAGTCGCTGAAGATCGAGG
ACCAGGAACAGTTCCAACTGGATCTGATGCAGTACAAACTTATCCTGAACGGTAAAACCCTGAAAGGTGA
AACCACCACCGAAGCTGTTGACGCTGCTACCGCGGAAAAAGTTTTCAAACAGTACGCTAACGACAACGGT
GTTGACGGTGAATGGACCTACGACGACGCTACCAAAACCTACACCGTAACGGAATAACAATTGGGATCCT
AATAGTCTAGAGCTAGCCCTAGGAGATCCGGCTGCTAACAAAGCCCGAAAGGAAGCTGAGTTGGCTGCTG
CCACCGCTGAGCAATAACTAGCATAACCCCTTGGGGCCTCTAAACGGGTCTTGAGGGGTTTTTTGCTGAA
AGGAGGAACTATATCCGGATATCCCGCAAGAGGCCCGGCAGTACCGGCATAACCAAGCCTATGCCTACAG
CATCCAGGGTGACGGTGCCGAGGATGACGATGAGCGCATTGTTAGATTTCATACACGGTGCCTGACTGCG
TTAGCAATTTAACTGTGATAAACTACCGCATTAAAGCTTATCGATGATAAGCTGTCAAACATGAGAA
Features (pLannotate 1.2.2; 21 found; start..end, strand, type, name):
    104..208     +  promoter       AmpR promoter: bla
    209..1069    +  CDS            AmpR: β-lactamase; bla; confers resistance to ampicillin, carbenicillin, and related antibiotics
   1240..1828    +  rep_origin     ori: high-copy-number ColE1/pMB1/pBR322/pUC origin of replication
   2014..2156    -  misc_feature   bom: basis of mobility region from pBR322
   2258..2449    -  CDS            rop: Rop protein, which maintains plasmids at low copy number; rop
   2466..2846    +  CDS            YPB1_ECOLX: Protein predicted: Swiss-Prot protein existence level 4. From Escherichia coli.
   3088..3712    -  CDS            TcR (fragment): tetracycline efflux protein; tet; confers resistance to tetracycline
   3727..3748    -  protein_bind   CAP binding site: CAP binding activates transcription in the presence of cAMP. E. coli catabolite activator protein
   3761..4843    -  CDS            lacI: lac repressor; lacI; The lac repressor binds to the lac operator to inhibit transcription in E. coli. This inhibition can be relieved by adding lactose or isopropyl-β-D-thiogalactopyranoside (IPTG).
   4844..4921    -  promoter       lacI promoter: lacI
   4929..5208    -  CDS            TcR (fragment): tetracycline efflux protein; tet; confers resistance to tetracycline
   5230..5248    +  promoter       T7 promoter: promoter for bacteriophage T7 RNA polymerase
   5249..5273    +  protein_bind   lac operator: The lac repressor binds to the lac operator to inhibit transcription in E. coli. This inhibition can be relieved by adding lactose or isopropyl-β-D-thiogalactopyranoside (IPTG). lac repressor encoded by lacI
   5288..5310    +  RBS            RBS: efficient ribosome binding site from bacteriophage T7 gene 10 (Olins and Rangwala, 1989)
   5321..6417    +  CDS            MBP (fragment): maltose binding protein from E. coli; malE (mutated); This version of the gene does not encode a signal sequence, so MBP will remain in the cytosol.
   6466..6816    +  CDS            Thor: 4EBP_DROME - Experimental evidence at protein level: Swiss-Prot protein existence level 1. Repressor of translation initiation that regulates eIF4E1 activity by preventing its assembly into the eIF4F complex (PubMed:11389445, PubMed:19804760, PubMed:25702871). Hypophosphorylated form competes with eIF4G1 and strongly binds to eIF4E1, leading to repress translation (PubMed:25702871). In contrast, hyperphosphorylated form dissociates from eIF4E1, allowing interaction between eIF4G1 and eIF4E1, leading to initiation of translation (PubMed:25702871). Acts as a regulator of various biological proce
   6823..6980    +  CDS            GB1 (fragment): B1 domain of Streptococcal protein G effective as a solubilizing fusion partner (Cheng and Patel, 2004)
   7031..7080    +  CDS            SET1 (fragment): solubility-enhancement tag derived from T7 phage gene 10B
   7088..7135    +  terminator     T7 terminator: transcription terminator for bacteriophage T7 RNA polymerase
   7158..7262    -  CDS            TcR (fragment): tetracycline efflux protein; tet; confers resistance to tetracycline
   7310..7338    -  promoter       tet promoter: E. coli promoter for tetracycline efflux protein gene
