[The description below was written by a language model from this plasmid's Addgene catalogue record and pLannotate feature annotations shown in this document.]
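Description:
pnEA-NvM-DmThor-GB1_Z is a 7,347 nt bacterial expression plasmid for producing the Drosophila melanogaster translational repressor Thor (the fly 4E-BP) as a recombinant fusion protein in E. coli. The catalogue lists the backbone as unknown. The annotated features nonetheless point to a pET-like, pBR322-derived architecture: a ColE1/pMB1-type origin accompanied by the bom mobility region and the rop gene, which keeps copy number low and agrees with the catalogue's low-copy designation. Selection is by ampicillin through the bla gene and its own promoter. Several fragments of the tetracycline resistance gene and its promoter are also present. These appear to be backbone remnants interrupted by the expression cassette, not a functional marker.

Expression is driven by a T7 promoter followed by a lac operator and the T7 gene 10 ribosome binding site. A lacI gene on the plasmid supplies repressor, so transcription requires a host providing T7 RNA polymerase and is induced with IPTG. The open reading frame begins with a maltose binding protein lacking its signal sequence, so the product stays cytosolic. Thor follows, and then a C-terminal GB1 domain from streptococcal protein G, a solubility-enhancing partner. A T7 terminator closes the cassette. A short match to the SET1 tag lies between GB1 and the terminator, but the record does not show whether it is translated, and no protease cleavage site between MBP and Thor is annotated. The Thor coding sequence carries two silent mutations relative to the NCBI reference. The associated study examined how 4E-BPs bind eIF4E to repress translation, so the plasmid probably served to produce soluble Thor for binding or structural work. The deposited sequence may be theoretical and not fully verified.
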