Addgene plasmid #148192: pnEA-NvM-DmThor-GB1_Z
Purpose: Bacterial Expression of DmThor
Depositing lab: Elisa Izaurralde. Depositing organization: Max Planck Institute for Developmental Biology. Publication: 4E-BPs require non-canonical 4E-binding motifs and a lateral surface of eIF4E to repress translation. Igreja C, Peter D, Weiler C, Izaurralde E. Nat Commun. 2014 Sep 2;5:4790. doi: 10.1038/ncomms5790. PubMed 25179781.
Backbone
  Vector backbone: Unknown
  Vector type: Bacterial Expression
Growth in bacteria
  Bacterial resistance: Ampicillin, 100 μg/mL
  Growth temperature: 37°C
  Growth strain: DH5alpha
  Copy number: Low Copy
Gene/Insert
  Gene/Insert name: DmThor
  Species: D. melanogaster (fly)
  Mutation: two silent mutations compared to the sequence given by NCBI:NM_057947.4
  Entrez Gene: Thor (a.k.a. Dmel_CG8846, 153432_at, 43-BP, 4E-BP, 4E-BP1, 4EBP, 4e-BP, 4e-bp, 4eBP, 4ebp, BcDNA.HL08053, BcDNA:HL08053, CG8846, CT8705, Dm 4E-BP, Dmel\CG8846, Phas1, Thor/EIF4EBP, anon-WO0172774.158, d4E-BP, d4E-BP1, d4EBP, d4e-bp, d4eBP, dthor, eIF4E-BP, l(2)06270, l(2)k07736, l(2)k13517, pp20, thor)
  Cloning method: Unknown
Terms and licenses: Academic/Nonprofit Terms; Industry Terms: Not Available to Industry
Depositor comments: Plasmids from this collection were made available to the research community and donated after the lab closed. Please note that the sequence provided by the depositing laboratory may be theoretical/predicted or based on Sanger sequencing results. There may be discrepancies between sequencing results obtained by Addgene and the depositor sequence. If an Addgene verified sequence is not available, please contact before placing your order to request that our lab fully sequence the plasmid.
How to cite: pnEA-NvM-DmThor-GB1_Z was a gift from Elisa Izaurralde (Addgene plasmid # 148192 ; http://n2t.net/addgene:148192 ; RRID:Addgene_148192)
